Addgene plasmid #167950: pBN202
Purpose: express E. coli E69 (O9a:K30) Wzc_K540M with Y713E, Y715E, Y717E, Y718E mutations
Depositing lab: James Naismith. Depositing organization: University of Oxford. Publication: The molecular basis of regulation of bacterial capsule assembly by Wzc. Yang Y, Liu J, Clarke BR, Seidel L, Bolla JR, Ward PN, Zhang P, Robinson CV, Whitfield C, Naismith JH. Nat Commun. 2021 Jul 16;12(1):4349. doi: 10.1038/s41467-021-24652-1. PubMed 34272394.
Backbone
  Vector backbone: pBAD24
  Backbone size w/o insert (bp): 4542
  Total vector size (bp): 6698
  Vector type: Bacterial Expression
Growth in bacteria
  Bacterial resistance: Ampicillin, 100 μg/mL
  Growth temperature: 37°C
  Growth strain: DH5alpha
  Copy number: Unknown
Gene/Insert
  Gene/Insert name: E. coli E69 (O9a:K30) Wzc_K540M with Y713E, Y715E, Y717E, Y718E mutations
  Species: Escherichia coli
  Insert size (bp): 2184
  Mutation: K540M, Y713E, Y715E, Y717E, Y718E
  Promoter: araBAD
  Tag / fusion protein: hexa-histidine tag (C terminal on insert)
  Cloning method: Gibson Cloning
  Sequencing primers: 5′ pBADF; 3′ pBADR
Terms and licenses: Academic/Nonprofit Terms; Industry Terms: Not Available to Industry
How to cite: pBN202 was a gift from James Naismith (Addgene plasmid # 167950 ; http://n2t.net/addgene:167950 ; RRID:Addgene_167950)
