[The description below was written by a language model from this plasmid's Addgene catalogue record and pLannotate feature annotations shown in this document.]
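Description:
pBN202 is a bacterial expression plasmid built on the pBAD24 backbone for arabinose-inducible production of a mutant form of Wzc from Escherichia coli E69 (serotype O9a:K30). It replicates in E. coli through a ColE1/pMB1-type origin and is selected with ampicillin via the β-lactamase gene and its native promoter. An M13 phage origin is also present, along with short non-functional remnants of pBR322 sequence (fragments of the tet promoter, TcR, rop and bom). The total size is about 6.7 kb, of which roughly 2.2 kb is insert.

The Wzc coding sequence, introduced by Gibson assembly, sits downstream of the araBAD promoter, with the divergently transcribed araC regulator supplying repression in the absence of L-arabinose and activation when it is added. Transcription ends at the rrnB T1 terminator region, with rrnB T2 annotated separately near the AmpR promoter. The automated annotation labels the open reading frame by similarity to a Klebsiella pneumoniae homologue, but the catalogue identifies it as the E. coli E69 protein. The histidine stretch flagged immediately downstream corresponds to the C-terminal hexa-histidine tag, useful for affinity purification and detection.

The insert carries five substitutions: K540M, plus Y713E, Y715E, Y717E and Y718E near the C-terminus. The record does not explain their rationale. Tyrosine-to-glutamate changes are commonly used as phosphomimetics, which would be consistent with the associated work on how Wzc regulates bacterial capsule assembly. The plasmid is intended for expressing this defined Wzc variant in E. coli.
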