Features (pLannotate 1.2.2; 16 found; start..end, strand, type, name):
     57..143     -  terminator     rrnB T1 terminator: Escherichia coli rrnB; transcription terminator T1 from the E. coli rrnB gene
    145..260     -  ncRNA          5S rRNA: Accession: RF00001 - 5S ribosomal RNA
    346..363     -  misc_feature   MCS (fragment): pUC18/19 multiple cloning site
    367..384     -  CDS            9xHis (fragment): 9xHis affinity tag
    430..2547    -  CDS            YC06_KLEPN: Experimental evidence at protein level: Swiss-Prot protein existence level 1. From Klebsiella pneumoniae.
   2582..2866    -  promoter       araBAD promoter: araBAD; promoter of the L-arabinose operon of E. coli; the araC regulatory gene is transcribed in the opposite direction (Guzman et al., 1995)
   2893..3771    +  CDS            araC: L-arabinose regulatory protein; araC
   3861..3879    -  promoter       tet promoter (fragment): E. coli promoter for tetracycline efflux protein gene
   3889..4074    +  CDS            TcR (fragment): tetracycline efflux protein; tet; confers resistance to tetracycline
   4075..4114    +  CDS            rop (fragment): Rop protein, which maintains plasmids at low copy number; rop
   4230..4281    +  misc_feature   bom (fragment): basis of mobility region from pBR322
   4467..5055    -  rep_origin     ori: high-copy-number ColE1/pMB1/pBR322/pUC origin of replication
   5241..5621    -  rep_origin     M13 ori (sequence partly withheld): M13 bacteriophage origin of replication; arrow indicates direction of (+) strand synthesis
   5663..6523    -  CDS            AmpR: β-lactamase; bla; confers resistance to ampicillin, carbenicillin, and related antibiotics
   6524..6615    -  promoter       AmpR promoter: bla
   6634..6661    -  terminator     rrnB T2 terminator: transcription terminator T2 from the E. coli rrnB gene
>Addgene plasmid #167950 | pBN202 | addgene full sequence | sequence record 344771 | Addgene NGS Result
CCTGCCCGCCACCCTCCGGGCCGTTGCTTCGCAACGTTCAAATCCGCTCCCGGCGGATTTGTCCTACTCA
GGAGAGCGTTCACCGACAAACAACAGATAAAACGAAAGGCCCAGTCTTTCGACTGAGCCTTTCGTTTTAT
TTGATGCCTGGCAGTTCCCTACTCTCGCATGGGGAGACCCCACACTACCATCGGCGCTACGGCGTTTCAC
TTCTGAGTTCGGCATGGGGTCAGGTGGGACCACCGCGCTACTGCCGCCAGGCAAATTCTGTTTTATCAGA
CCGCTTCTGCGTTCTGATTTAATCTGTATCAGGCTGAAAATCTTCTCTCATCCGCCAAAACAGCCAAGCT
TGCATGCCTGCAGTCAGTGGTGGTGGTGGTGGTGTTTTTTATCTTCCTCAGACTCGCCTTCATGATTATG
GCCATATCTATAGTAGCTGCTAGCTTTCTTTACAACACCGTTAAGTATACAGCCTTTGACTACCACACCA
CTTTGCTCAAACCGCTTCATACTTACATCAATTTCTTTAACAGTATTTTTTTCAAAGCGAGCGACTAATA
GACATGTTCCAGCATATCGACCAATAATCGCAGCATCTGTCACTGCCAAAATTGGAGGTGTATCTATTAT
AATTAAATCATAATTTTGTGAGGCCCAATTTAATAATTGTTCAAAACGCGGATGCATAAGTAATTCAGCT
GGGTTTGGAGGAATTTGTCCACGACCAATGTAATCAAATCCCCCCCCTTCTACTTTATCAATGATCATTT
CAGCAGCGGCTTGTCCAGATAAAAACTCAGATAATCCTTTATCGTTTTTATGACCAAACATTTTATGAGC
ATATCCCTTACGAAGGTCAGCATCAATGAATAAAACTTTTTTCCCTGTAATTGCTATAGTGGCTGCCAAG
TTACTGCTAATAAAAGTCATACCTGCGCTTGGACTAGCACCCGATATCATTAGGACATTATTTTTTGCTT
CCATCATTGCAAAATGCAAACTTGTGCGTAAACCACGAATGGCCTCAACAGCTAAATCGGCAGGATTACC
AACAGCAAGCAATGTGTCTGACTGATTTTTTCTGACTTTCCCTGACTGACGAGCATTTTTTGTAAGCCAT
TCAGATATTGGAATACTTGCATACACGTTTATTCCGATTTCTTCGAGTTGCTCTGGGGATTCGATACCAC
GGCGTAGAAACACTTGGAACAATACCAGTACAACCGAAACGATTAGCCCTAAAACAACACCTATTACAAT
TATGATAGTCTTCTTTGGTCTTACAGGATTAGGATCTGTTACAGCATTATCAATAATTCTAACGTTGCCA
ATAGCACTTGATTTGGCAATGTTTAATTCTTGTTGCCGATTTAGCAATTGCAAATATACAGCACGACCAG
ATTCAACATCTCGACTTAATCGCAGAACCTCCTGCTGGGTCGAGGGCATACTACTAACGCGCTTATTAAG
TTTAGATTTTTCTTCTTGAAGTGTTTGCCGTTTTTCCATTAACGCCTTATAAGTAGGATGTTCCTTAGTA
TATAGCTGTGAAACTTCTGCCTCACGGAAGGTTAATTCATTTAGTTGATTATCAACGTTAACTATTTGAT
CAAGTACTGATTTAGCTTCCATATTCAAGTCAACAGAGTCTTTTTGCTTACGATAAGCATTTAACTTGTC
TTCCGCAGAATCTAATTCGGCACGAACTTTGGGTAATTGTTGATTTAAAAACTCGAGACTTTTAGCATCC
TGCGCAGCTTGTCTAGCAATGTTCTGTGCAAGATAGTTCTGACTGATACTGTCCAAAATATGAGATATTC
TTTTTGGGTTATCTCCAGTAAGAGTCAACGTTAACATTCCCGTATCTTTACCCAAATCAGCAACGCTAAA
ACTTTTTAAAAGATCAGAAATGGCCTTTAATCGAGGCAACTGTGTAATAACAAATTGATCTCCAGGTTTA
GCATCGATTTCGTTAACCAGTAATGATATCCCTTTTTCATTTAATAACGTCCCTACAACCCCATTGAGTT
GAATACCATCGCTATTGATCGAATAATTTTCTTTATCTTTTACTGTTAATATTATACTAGGAGTATTATT
ACTAATATCGTCACTATCAGGCAAATATAACCGAGTAATATCAATATTACCTGGTTTTTCTCCCATTAAT
CTTGCTAACCCACGGCCAATAACAGGAAAATATTTTTGTTCAATTTGAATCTGAAGGTTTAAATCATCTA
TAGTTTTGCCAAGAATCATTCGAGATTGTAGCAAAGCTGTTTCAGGTGCAGATTGGGGTTGGCCATCAGG
TAAAACCTGACTTAGACTGCTTAGTATAGCATTACCTTGCTTCTGCTCTATTTGAATTAGCGCATCCGTC
TCATAGATAGGAGTCGCTAATAATGCATAGAGTATTGCAAATAAGGTAAAAACCGATGTTATAGATATAA
TAAGCTTACGATGATCAATTAGCTCACCGATAACGCGACCTAAATCTATTTCATCAGATCCTAGTATCGT
TGATTGCTTAGATGTGACTGAAGTCATGGTGAATTCCTCCTGCTAGCCCAAAAAAACGGGTATGGAGAAA
CAGTAGAGAGTTGCGATAAAAAGCGTCAGGTAGGATCCGCTAATCTTATGGATAAAAATGCTATGGCATA
GCAAAGTGTGACGCCGTGCAAATAATCAATGTGGACTTTTCTGCCGTGATTATAGACACTTTTGTTACGC
GTTTTTGTCATGGCTTTGGTCCCGCTTTGTTACAGAATGCTTTTAATAAGCGGGGTTACCGGTTTGGTTA
GCGAGAAGAGCCAGTAAAAGACGCAGTGACGGCAATGTCTGATGCAATATGGACAATTGGTTTCTTCTCT
GAATGGCGGGAGTATGAAAAGTATGGCTGAAGCGCAAAATGATCCCCTGCTGCCGGGATACTCGTTTAAT
GCCCATCTGGTGGCGGGTTTAACGCCGATTGAGGCCAACGGTTATCTCGATTTTTTTATCGACCGACCGC
TGGGAATGAAAGGTTATATTCTCAATCTCACCATTCGCGGTCAGGGGGTGGTGAAAAATCAGGGACGAGA
ATTTGTTTGCCGACCGGGTGATATTTTGCTGTTCCCGCCAGGAGAGATTCATCACTACGGTCGTCATCCG
GAGGCTCGCGAATGGTATCACCAGTGGGTTTACTTTCGTCCGCGCGCCTACTGGCATGAATGGCTTAACT
GGCCGTCAATATTTGCCAATACGGGGTTCTTTCGCCCGGATGAAGCGCACCAGCCGCATTTCAGCGACCT
GTTTGGGCAAATCATTAACGCCGGGCAAGGGGAAGGGCGCTATTCGGAGCTGCTGGCGATAAATCTGCTT
GAGCAATTGTTACTGCGGCGCATGGAAGCGATTAACGAGTCGCTCCATCCACCGATGGATAATCGGGTAC
GCGAGGCTTGTCAGTACATCAGCGATCACCTGGCAGACAGCAATTTTGATATCGCCAGCGTCGCACAGCA
TGTTTGCTTGTCGCCGTCGCGTCTGTCACATCTTTTCCGCCAGCAGTTAGGGATTAGCGTCTTAAGCTGG
CGCGAGGACCAACGTATCAGCCAGGCGAAGCTGCTTTTGAGCACCACCCGGATGCCTATCGCCACCGTCG
GTCGCAATGTTGGTTTTGACGATCAACTCTATTTCTCGCGGGTATTTAAAAAATGCACCGGGGCCAGCCC
GAGCGAGTTCCGTGCCGGTTGTGAAGAAAAAGTGAATGATGTAGCCGTCAAGTTGTCATAATTGGTAACG
AATCAGACAATTGACGGCTTGACGGAGTAGCATAGGGTTTGCAGAATCCCTGCTTCGTCCATTTGACAGG
CACATTATGCATCGATGATAAGCTGTCAAACATGAGCAGATCCTCTACGCCGGACGCATCGTGGCCGGCA
TCACCGGCGCCACAGGTGCGGTTGCTGGCGCCTATATCGCCGACATCACCGATGGGGAAGATCGGGCTCG
CCACTTCGGGCTCATGAGCGCTTGTTTCGGCGTGGGTATGGTGGCAGGCCCCGTGGCCGGGGGACTGTTG
GGCGCCATCTCCTTCTGCCTCGCGCGTTTCGGTGATGACGGTGAAAACCTCTGACACATGCAGCTCCCGG
AGACGGTCACAGCTTGTCTGTAAGCGGATGCCGGGAGCAGACAAGCCCGTCAGGGCGCGTCAGCGGGTGT
TGGCGGGTGTCGGGGCGCAGCCATGACCCTATGCGGTGTGAAATACCGCACAGATGCGTAAGGAGAAAAT
ACCGCATCAGGCGCTCTTCCGCTTCCTCGCTCACTGACTCGCTGCGCTCGGTCGTTCGGCTGCGGCGAGC
GGTATCAGCTCACTCAAAGGCGGTAATACGGTTATCCACAGAATCAGGGGATAACGCAGGAAAGAACATG
TGAGCAAAAGGCCAGCAAAAGGCCAGGAACCGTAAAAAGGCCGCGTTGCTGGCGTTTTTCCATAGGCTCC
GCCCCCCTGACGAGCATCACAAAAATCGACGCTCAAGTCAGAGGTGGCGAAACCCGACAGGACTATAAAG
ATACCAGGCGTTTCCCCCTGGAAGCTCCCTCGTGCGCTCTCCTGTTCCGACCCTGCCGCTTACCGGATAC
CTGTCCGCCTTTCTCCCTTCGGGAAGCGTGGCGCTTTCTCATAGCTCACGCTGTAGGTATCTCAGTTCGG
TGTAGGTCGTTCGCTCCAAGCTGGGCTGTGTGCACGAACCCCCCGTTCAGCCCGACCGCTGCGCCTTATC
CGGTAACTATCGTCTTGAGTCCAACCCGGTAAGACACGACTTATCGCCACTGGCAGCAGCCACTGGTAAC
AGGATTAGCAGAGCGAGGTATGTAGGCGGTGCTACAGAGTTCTTGAAGTGGTGGCCTAACTACGGCTACA
CTAGAAGGACAGTATTTGGTATCTGCGCTCTGCTGAAGCCAGTTACCTTCGGAAAAAGAGTTGGTAGCTC
TTGATCCGGCAAACAAACCACCGCTGGTAGCGGTGGTTTTTTTGTTTGCAAGCAGCAGATTACGCGCAGA
AAAAAAGGATCTCAAGAAGATCCTTTGATCTTTTCTACGGGGTCTGACGCTCAGTGGAACGAAAACTCAC
GTTAAGGGATTTTGGTCATGAGATTATCAAAAAGGATCTTCACCTAGATCCTTTTAAATTGTAAACGTTA
ATATTTTGTTAAAATTCGCGTTAAATTTTTGTTAAATCAGCTCATTTTTTAACCAATAGGCCGAAATCGG
CAAAATCCCTTATAAATCAAAAGAATAGCCCGAGATAGGGT
[37 nt withheld, positions 5292-5328]
AAAGAACGTGGACTCCAACGTCAAAGG
[141 nt withheld, positions 5356-5496]
G
[125 nt withheld, positions 5498-5622]
AATCAATCTAAAGTATATATGAGTAAACTTGGTCTGACAGTTACCAATGCTTAATCAGTGAGGCACCTAT
CTCAGCGATCTGTCTATTTCGTTCATCCATAGTTGCCTGACTCCCCGTCGTGTAGATAACTACGATACGG
GAGGGCTTACCATCTGGCCCCAGTGCTGCAATGATACCGCGAGACCCACGCTCACCGGCTCCAGATTTAT
CAGCAATAAACCAGCCAGCCGGAAGGGCCGAGCGCAGAAGTGGTCCTGCAACTTTATCCGCCTCCATCCA
GTCTATTAATTGTTGCCGGGAAGCTAGAGTAAGTAGTTCGCCAGTTAATAGTTTGCGCAACGTTGTTGCC
ATTGCTACAGGCATCGTGGTGTCACGCTCGTCGTTTGGTATGGCTTCATTCAGCTCCGGTTCCCAACGAT
CAAGGCGAGTTACATGATCCCCCATGTTGTGCAAAAAAGCGGTTAGCTCCTTCGGTCCTCCGATCGTTGT
CAGAAGTAAGTTGGCCGCAGTGTTATCACTCATGGTTATGGCAGCACTGCATAATTCTCTTACTGTCATG
CCATCCGTAAGATGCTTTTCTGTGACTGGTGAGTACTCAACCAAGTCATTCTGAGAATAGTGTATGCGGC
GACCGAGTTGCTCTTGCCCGGCGTCAACACGGGATAATACCGCGCCACATAGCAGAACTTTAAAAGTGCT
CATCATTGGAAAACGTTCTTCGGGGCGAAAACTCTCAAGGATCTTACCGCTGTTGAGATCCAGTTCGATG
TAACCCACTCGTGCACCCAACTGATCTTCAGCATCTTTTACTTTCACCAGCGTTTCTGGGTGAGCAAAAA
CAGGAAGGCAAAATGCCGCAAAAAAGGGAATAAGGGCGACACGGAAATGTTGAATACTCATACTCTTCCT
TTTTCAATATTATTGAAGCATTTATCAGGGTTATTGTCTCATGAGCGGATACATATTTGAATGTATTTAG
AAAAATAAACAAAAGAGTTTGTAGAAACGCAAAAAGGCCATCCGTCAGGATGGCCTTCTGCTTAATTTGA
TGCCTGGCAGTTTATGGCGGGCGT
