>Addgene plasmid #167950 | pBN202 | depositor partial sequence | sequence record 334214 | E. coli E69 (O9a:K30) Wzc_K540M with Y713E, Y715E, Y717E, Y718E mutations
ATGACTTCAGTCACATCTAAGCAATCAACGATACTAGGATCTGATGAAATAGATTTAGGTCGCGTTATCG
GTGAGCTAATTGATCATCGTAAGCTTATTATATCTATAACATCGGTTTTTACCTTATTTGCAATACTCTA
TGCATTATTAGCGACTCCTATCTATGAGACGGATGCGCTAATTCAAATAGAGCAGAAGCAAGGTAATGCT
ATACTAAGCAGTCTAAGTCAGGTTTTACCTGATGGCCAACCCCAATCTGCACCTGAAACAGCTTTGCTAC
AATCTCGAATGATTCTTGGCAAAACTATAGATGATTTAAACCTTCAGATTCAAATTGAACAAAAATATTT
TCCTGTTATTGGCCGTGGGTTAGCAAGATTAATGGGAGAAAAACCAGGTAATATTGATATTACTCGGTTA
TATTTGCCTGATAGTGACGATATTAGTAATAATACTCCTAGTATAATATTAACAGTAAAAGATAAAGAAA
ATTATTCGATCAATAGCGATGGTATTCAACTCAATGGGGTTGTAGGGACGTTATTAAATGAAAAAGGGAT
ATCATTACTGGTTAACGAAATCGATGCTAAACCTGGAGATCAATTTGTTATTACACAGTTGCCTCGATTA
AAGGCCATTTCTGATCTTTTAAAAAGTTTTAGCGTTGCTGATTTGGGTAAAGATACGGGAATGTTAACGT
TGACTCTTACTGGAGATAACCCAAAAAGAATATCTCATATTTTGGACAGTATCAGTCAGAACTATCTTGC
ACAGAACATTGCTAGACAAGCTGCGCAGGATGCTAAAAGTCTCGAGTTTTTAAATCAACAATTACCCAAA
GTTCGTGCCGAATTAGATTCTGCGGAAGACAAGTTAAATGCTTATCGTAAGCAAAAAGACTCTGTTGACT
TGAATATGGAAGCTAAATCAGTACTTGATCAAATAGTTAACGTTGATAATCAACTAAATGAATTAACCTT
CCGTGAGGCAGAAGTTTCACAGCTATATACTAAGGAACATCCTACTTATAAGGCGTTAATGGAAAAACGG
CAAACACTTCAAGAAGAAAAATCTAAACTTAATAAGCGCGTTAGTAGTATGCCCTCGACCCAGCAGGAGG
TTCTGCGATTAAGTCGAGATGTTGAATCTGGTCGTGCTGTATATTTGCAATTGCTAAATCGGCAACAAGA
ATTAAACATTGCCAAATCAAGTGCTATTGGCAACGTTAGAATTATTGATAATGCTGTAACAGATCCTAAT
CCTGTAAGACCAAAGAAGACTATCATAATTGTAATAGGTGTTGTTTTAGGGCTAATCGTTTCGGTTGTAC
TGGTATTGTTCCAAGTGTTTCTACGCCGTGGTATCGAATCCCCAGAGCAACTCGAAGAAATCGGAATAAA
CGTGTATGCAAGTATTCCAATATCTGAATGGCTTACAAAAAATGCTCGTCAGTCAGGGAAAGTCAGAAAA
AATCAGTCAGACACATTGCTTGCTGTTGGTAATCCTGCCGATTTAGCTGTTGAGGCCATTCGTGGTTTAC
GCACAAGTTTGCATTTTGCAATGATGGAAGCAAAAAATAATGTCCTAATGATATCGGGTGCTAGTCCAAG
CGCAGGTATGACTTTTATTAGCAGTAACTTGGCAGCCACTATAGCAATTACAGGGAAAAAAGTTTTATTC
ATTGATGCTGACCTTCGTAAGGGATATGCTCATAAAATGTTTGGTCATAAAAACGATAAAGGATTATCTG
AGTTTTTATCTGGACAAGCCGCTGCTGAAATGATCATTGATAAAGTAGAAGGGGGGGGATTTGATTACAT
TGGTCGTGGACAAATTCCTCCAAACCCAGCTGAATTACTTATGCATCCGCGTTTTGAACAATTATTAAAT
TGGGCCTCACAAAATTATGATTTAATTATAATAGATACACCTCCAATTTTGGCAGTGACAGATGCTGCGA
TTATTGGTCGATATGCTGGAACATGTCTATTAGTCGCTCGCTTTGAAAAAAATACTGTTAAAGAAATTGA
TGTAAGTATGAAGCGGTTTGAGCAAAGTGGTGTGGTAGTCAAAGGCTGTATACTTAACGGTGTTGTAAAG
AAAGCTAGCAGCTACTATAGATATGGCCATAATCATGAAGGCGAGTCTGAGGAAGATAAAAAACACCACC
ACCACCACCACTGA
